Addgene plasmid #230140: AiP12871 - pAAV-AiE0699m-minBG-SYFP2-WPRE3-BGHpA (Alias: CN2871)
Purpose: AiE0699m is an enhancer sequence, designed to drive AAV-mediated transgene expression in specific populations of brain cells
Depositing lab: Allen Institute for Brain Science & Boaz Levi. Depositing organization: Allen Institute. Publication: A suite of enhancer AAVs and transgenic mouse lines for genetic access to cortical cell types. Ben-Simon Y, Hooper M, Narayan S, Daigle TL, Dwivedi D, Way SW, Oster A, Stafford DA, Mich JK, Taormina MJ, Martinez RA, Opitz-Araya X, Roth JR, Alexander JR, Allen S, Amster A, Arbuckle J, Ayala A, Baker PM, Bakken TE, Barcelli T, Barta S, Bendrick J, Bertagnolli D, Bielstein C, Bishwakarma P, Bowlus J, Boyer G, Brouner K, Casian B, Casper T, Chakka AB, Chakrabarty R, Chance RK, Chavan S, Clark M, Colbert K, Collman F, Daniel S, Departee M, DiValentin P, Donadio N, Dotson N, Egdorf T, Fliss T, Gabitto M, Garcia J, Gary A, Gasperini M, Gloe J, Goldy J, Gore BB, Graybuck L, Greisman N, Haeseleer F, Halterman C, Haradon Z, Hastings SD, Helback O, Ho W, Hockemeyer D, Huang C, Huff S, Hunker A, Johansen N, Jones D, Juneau Z, Kalmbach B, Kannan M, Khem S, Kussick E, Kutsal R, Larsen R, Lee C, Lee AY, Leibly M, Lenz GH, Li S, Liang E, Lusk N, Madigan Z, Malloy J, Malone J, McCue R, Melchor J, Mollenkopf T, Moosman S, Morin E, Newman D, Ng L, Ngo K, Omstead V, Otto S, Oyama A, Pena N, Pham T, Phillips E, Pom CA, Potekhina L, Ransford S, Ray PL, Rette D, Reynoldson C, Rimorin C, Rocha D, Ruiz A, Sanchez REA, Sawyer L, Sedeno-Cortes A, Sevigny JP, Shapovalova N, Shepard N, Shulga L, Sigler AR, Siverts L, Soliman S, Somasundaram S, Staats B, Stewart K, Szelenyi E, Tieu M, Trader C, Tran A, van Velthoven CTJ, Walker M, Wang Y, Weed N, Wirthlin M, Wood T, Wynalda B, Yao Z, Zhou T, Ariza J, Dee N, Reding M, Ronellenfitch K, Mufti S, Sunkin SM, Smith KA, Esposito L, Waters J, Thyagarajan B, Yao S, Lein ES, Zeng H, Levi BP, Ngai J, Ting JT, Tasic B. Cell. 2025 May 16:S0092-8674(25)00513-6. doi: 10.1016/j.cell.2025.05.002. PubMed 40403729.
Backbone
  Vector backbone: pAAV2
  Vector type: AAV
Growth in bacteria
  Bacterial resistance: Ampicillin, 100 μg/mL
  Growth temperature: 37°C
  Growth strain: NEB Stable
  Copy number: High Copy
Gene/Insert
  Gene/Insert name: SYFP2
  Species: Synthetic
  Promoter: minBG
  Cloning method: Gibson Cloning
Terms and licenses: Academic/Nonprofit Terms; Industry Terms: Not Available to Industry
How to cite: AiP12871 - pAAV-AiE0699m-minBG-SYFP2-WPRE3-BGHpA (Alias: CN2871) was a gift from Allen Institute for Brain Science & Boaz Levi (Addgene plasmid # 230140 ; http://n2t.net/addgene:230140 ; RRID:Addgene_230140)
