[The description below was written by a language model from this plasmid's Addgene catalogue record and pLannotate feature annotations shown in this document.]
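Description:
AiP12871 - pAAV-AiE0699m-minBG-SYFP2-WPRE3-BGHpA (alias CN2871) is a 4,772 nt AAV transfer plasmid built on a pAAV2 backbone. It is intended for packaging a recombinant AAV genome that reports the activity of a candidate cell-type-specific brain enhancer. In bacteria it is maintained as a high-copy plasmid through a ColE1/pUC-type origin and selected with ampicillin via the bla (AmpR) gene and its promoter. An f1 phage origin and short remnants of pBR322 bom and rop sequences also sit in the backbone. The recorded host is a recombination-deficient strain of the kind commonly chosen to keep ITR repeats stable.

The payload lies between AAV2 inverted terminal repeats, which provide the cis signals for genome replication and encapsidation. The right ITR is annotated in full, whereas the left one is detected only as two short fragments. According to the name and catalogue fields, the enhancer AiE0699m is placed upstream of a minimal beta-globin promoter (minBG). This minimal promoter has little activity on its own, so expression depends on the enhancer. Neither element is annotated in the feature table, but the unannotated stretch between the left ITR and the reporter is where they would be expected. The cassette drives SYFP2, a rapidly maturing monomeric yellow fluorescent protein. It is followed by WPRE3, a shortened woodchuck posttranscriptional regulatory element (annotated as two WPRE fragments) that boosts transcript stability and expression, and by a bovine growth hormone polyadenylation signal.

The construct is part of a suite of enhancer AAVs for genetic access to cortical cell types. The record does not specify which brain cell populations AiE0699m labels.
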