Features (pLannotate 1.2.2; 14 found; start..end, strand, type, name):
     12..39      +  repeat_region  AAV2 ITR (fragment): inverted terminal repeat of adeno-associated virus serotype 2 inverted
     68..95      +  repeat_region  AAV2 ITR (fragment): inverted terminal repeat of adeno-associated virus serotype 2 inverted
    790..1506    +  CDS            SYFP2: SYFP2 is a basic (constitutively fluorescent) yellow fluorescent protein published in 2006, derived from Aequorea victoria. It is reported to be a very rapidly-maturing monomer with moderate acid sensitivity.
   1546..1703    +  misc_feature   WPRE (fragment): woodchuck hepatitis virus posttranscriptional regulatory element
   1709..1789    +  misc_feature   WPRE (fragment): woodchuck hepatitis virus posttranscriptional regulatory element
   1806..1917    +  polyA_signal   bGH poly(A) signal: bovine growth hormone polyadenylation signal
   2035..2175    +  repeat_region  AAV2 ITR: inverted terminal repeat of adeno-associated virus serotype 2 inverted
   2180..2231    -  misc_feature   bom (fragment): basis of mobility region from pBR322
   2250..2705    +  rep_origin     f1 ori (sequence partly withheld): f1 bacteriophage origin of replication; arrow indicates direction of (+) strand synthesis
   2706..2755    -  misc_feature   bom (fragment): basis of mobility region from pBR322
   2857..2892    -  CDS            rop (fragment): Rop protein, which maintains plasmids at low copy number; rop
   2987..3091    +  promoter       AmpR promoter: bla
   3092..3952    +  CDS            AmpR: β-lactamase; bla; confers resistance to ampicillin, carbenicillin, and related antibiotics
   4123..4711    +  rep_origin     ori: high-copy-number ColE1/pMB1/pBR322/pUC origin of replication
>Addgene plasmid #230140 | AiP12871 - pAAV-AiE0699m-minBG-SYFP2-WPRE3-BGHpA (Alias: CN2871) | addgene full sequence | sequence record 461867 | Addgene NGS Result
CCTGCAGGCAGCTGCGCGCTCGCTCGCTCACTGAGGCCGCCCGGGCGTCGGGCGACCTTTGGTCGCCCGG
CCTCAGTGAGCGAGCGAGCGCGCAGAGAGGGAGTGGCCAACTCCATCACTAGGGGTTCCTGCGGCCGCAC
GCGTTGCAGATTATAATTCTATGGAACTGACTGTTTTAAACATAAATTTTAGACCTCTTCTCAAGGTGTG
GCAATCCTCAACAGCTTCTGGTATGCATAGACCACATTTGTATTCACCATTAATGCATAAGAAAAACATT
TTGGTTGCCAGTTTGGAGCTAAATTGATAAATCTGCTACAAGCATTTGTGCATGAGTTTGTGTGTAAATA
TGCTTTTTACTTACTTAGGATGAATATACAAGGATAGCATTGTTATATTGCTTGACATTTGCATATTCAA
TTTTATAGAGAATGCACAGCAATTTTGGTATCTGTCTGTACCCTTTCATATTTTATGCTCAACATTTGAG
TCACTTGGTTTCTTGGCATCATTATGAATTTTTAATGGTCTTACTTTTAAAAAATATGCTTTAACTCATC
TTAGAATTATATCACATTTCCCCTTCCAGTCTCTCCTAGACATCCCTCCCTCAAACAGCCCTTGTGTGCT
CCTGCCTTCAGTTCATAGCCTGTTTTACTTTATTATTATTATTGCTCTCTGTGTGTGCACGAGCTCGGGC
TGGGCATAAAAGTCAGGGCAGAGCCATCTATTGCTTACATTTGCTTCTGGGATCCAGATCTTTCGAAGCT
AGCGCTACCGGTCGCCACCATGGTGAGCAAGGGCGAGGAGCTGTTCACCGGGGTGGTGCCCATCCTGGTC
GAGCTGGACGGCGACGTAAACGGCCACAAGTTCAGCGTGTCCGGCGAGGGCGAGGGCGATGCCACCTACG
GCAAGCTGACCCTGAAGCTGATCTGCACCACCGGCAAGCTGCCCGTGCCCTGGCCCACCCTCGTGACCAC
CCTGGGCTACGGCGTGCAGTGCTTCGCCCGCTACCCCGACCACATGAAGCAGCACGACTTCTTCAAGTCC
GCCATGCCCGAAGGCTACGTCCAGGAGCGCACCATCTTCTTCAAGGACGACGGCAACTACAAGACCCGCG
CCGAGGTGAAGTTCGAGGGCGACACCCTGGTGAACCGCATCGAGCTGAAGGGCATCGACTTCAAGGAGGA
CGGCAACATCCTGGGGCACAAGCTGGAGTACAACTACAACAGCCACAACGTCTATATCACCGCCGACAAG
CAGAAGAACGGCATCAAGGCCAACTTCAAGATCCGCCACAACATCGAGGACGGCGGCGTGCAGCTCGCCG
ACCACTACCAGCAGAACACCCCCATCGGCGACGGCCCCGTGCTGCTGCCCGACAACCACTACCTGAGCTA
CCAGTCCAAGCTGAGCAAAGACCCCAACGAGAAGCGCGATCACATGGTCCTGCTGGAGTTCGTGACCGCC
GCCGGGATCACTCTCGGCATGGACGAGCTGTACAAGTAAGTCGACGGCGCGCCGCGGCCGCGAATTCGAT
ATCATAATCAACCTCTGGATTACAAAATTTGTGAAAGATTGACTGGTATTCTTAACTATGTTGCTCCTTT
TACGCTATGTGGATACGCTGCTTTAATGCCTTTGTATCATGCTATTGCTTCCCGTATGGCTTTCATTTTC
TCCTCCTTGTATAAATCCTGGTTAGTTCTTGCCACGGCGGAACTCATCGCCGCCTGCCTTGCCCGCTGCT
GGACAGGGGCTCGGCTGTTGGGCACTGACAATTCCGTGGCTCGAGAGATCTTCGACTGTGCCTTCTAGTT
GCCAGCCATCTGTTGTTTGCCCCTCCCCCGTGCCTTCCTTGACCCTGGAAGGTGCCACTCCCACTGTCCT
TTCCTAATAAAATGAGGAAATTGCATCGCATTGTCTGAGTAGGTGTCATTCTATTCTGGGGGGTGGGGTG
GGGCAGGACAGCAAGGGGGAGGATTGGGAAGACAATAGCAGGCATGAGATCTCACGTGCGGACCGAGCGG
CCGCAGGAACCCCTAGTGATGGAGTTGGCCACTCCCTCTCTGCGCGCTCGCTCGCTCACTGAGGCCGGGC
GACCAAAGGTCGCCCGACGCCCGGGCTTTGCCCGGGCGGCCTCAGTGAGCGAGCGAGCGCGCAGCTGCCT
GCAGGGGCGCCTGATGCGGTATTTTCTCCTTACGCATCTGTGCGGTATTTCACACCGCATA
[95 nt withheld, positions 2232-2326]
T
[46 nt withheld, positions 2328-2373]
C
[141 nt withheld, positions 2375-2515]
CCTTTGACGTTGGAGTCCACGTTCTTT
[37 nt withheld, positions 2543-2579]
ACTCTATCTCGGGCTATTCTTTTGATTTATAAGGGATTTTGCCGATTTCGGTCTATTGGTTAAAAAATGA
GCTGATTTAACAAAAATTTAACGCGAATTTTAACAAAATATTAACGTTTACAATTTTATGGTGCACTCTC
AGTACAATCTGCTCTGATGCCGCATAGTTAAGCCAGCCCCGACACCCGCCAACACCCGCTGACGCGCCCT
GACGGGCTTGTCTGCTCCCGGCATCCGCTTACAGACAAGCTGTGACCGTCTCCGGGAGCTGCATGTGTCA
GAGGTTTTCACCGTCATCACCGAAACGCGCGAGACGAAAGGGCCTCGTGATACGCCTATTTTTATAGGTT
AATGTCATGATAATAATGGTTTCTTAGACGTCAGGTGGCACTTTTCGGGGAAATGTGCGCGGAACCCCTA
TTTGTTTATTTTTCTAAATACATTCAAATATGTATCCGCTCATGAGACAATAACCCTGATAAATGCTTCA
ATAATATTGAAAAAGGAAGAGTATGAGTATTCAACATTTCCGTGTCGCCCTTATTCCCTTTTTTGCGGCA
TTTTGCCTTCCTGTTTTTGCTCACCCAGAAACGCTGGTGAAAGTAAAAGATGCTGAAGATCAGTTGGGTG
CACGAGTGGGTTACATCGAACTGGATCTCAACAGCGGTAAGATCCTTGAGAGTTTTCGCCCCGAAGAACG
TTTTCCAATGATGAGCACTTTTAAAGTTCTGCTATGTGGCGCGGTATTATCCCGTATTGACGCCGGGCAA
GAGCAACTCGGTCGCCGCATACACTATTCTCAGAATGACTTGGTTGAGTACTCACCAGTCACAGAAAAGC
ATCTTACGGATGGCATGACAGTAAGAGAATTATGCAGTGCTGCCATAACCATGAGTGATAACACTGCGGC
CAACTTACTTCTGACAACGATCGGAGGACCGAAGGAGCTAACCGCTTTTTTGCACAACATGGGGGATCAT
GTAACTCGCCTTGATCGTTGGGAACCGGAGCTGAATGAAGCCATACCAAACGACGAGCGTGACACCACGA
TGCCTGTAGCAATGGCAACAACGTTGCGCAAACTATTAACTGGCGAACTACTTACTCTAGCTTCCCGGCA
ACAATTAATAGACTGGATGGAGGCGGATAAAGTTGCAGGACCACTTCTGCGCTCGGCCCTTCCGGCTGGC
TGGTTTATTGCTGATAAATCTGGAGCCGGTGAGCGTGGGTCTCGCGGTATCATTGCAGCACTGGGGCCAG
ATGGTAAGCCCTCCCGTATCGTAGTTATCTACACGACGGGGAGTCAGGCAACTATGGATGAACGAAATAG
ACAGATCGCTGAGATAGGTGCCTCACTGATTAAGCATTGGTAACTGTCAGACCAAGTTTACTCATATATA
CTTTAGATTGATTTAAAACTTCATTTTTAATTTAAAAGGATCTAGGTGAAGATCCTTTTTGATAATCTCA
TGACCAAAATCCCTTAACGTGAGTTTTCGTTCCACTGAGCGTCAGACCCCGTAGAAAAGATCAAAGGATC
TTCTTGAGATCCTTTTTTTCTGCGCGTAATCTGCTGCTTGCAAACAAAAAAACCACCGCTACCAGCGGTG
GTTTGTTTGCCGGATCAAGAGCTACCAACTCTTTTTCCGAAGGTAACTGGCTTCAGCAGAGCGCAGATAC
CAAATACTGTTCTTCTAGTGTAGCCGTAGTTAGGCCACCACTTCAAGAACTCTGTAGCACCGCCTACATA
CCTCGCTCTGCTAATCCTGTTACCAGTGGCTGCTGCCAGTGGCGATAAGTCGTGTCTTACCGGGTTGGAC
TCAAGACGATAGTTACCGGATAAGGCGCAGCGGTCGGGCTGAACGGGGGGTTCGTGCACACAGCCCAGCT
TGGAGCGAACGACCTACACCGAACTGAGATACCTACAGCGTGAGCTATGAGAAAGCGCCACGCTTCCCGA
AGGGAGAAAGGCGGACAGGTATCCGGTAAGCGGCAGGGTCGGAACAGGAGAGCGCACGAGGGAGCTTCCA
GGGGGAAACGCCTGGTATCTTTATAGTCCTGTCGGGTTTCGCCACCTCTGACTTGAGCGTCGATTTTTGT
GATGCTCGTCAGGGGGGCGGAGCCTATGGAAAAACGCCAGCAACGCGGCCTTTTTACGGTTCCTGGCCTT
TTGCTGGCCTTTTGCTCACATGT
